Addgene plasmid #139525: pENTR-L4R1-tetO2
Purpose: Provides conditional promoter cassette between attL4-attR1 on Gateway entry vector
Depositing lab: Minoru Ko. Depositing organization: Keio University.
Backbone
  Vector backbone: pDONR-P4P1r
  Backbone size w/o insert (bp): 2643
  Vector type: Mammalian Expression
Growth in bacteria
  Bacterial resistance: Kanamycin, 50 μg/mL
  Growth temperature: 37°C
  Growth strain: DH5alpha
  Copy number: High Copy
Gene/Insert
  Gene/Insert name: tetO2 promoter
  Species: Synthetic
  Cloning method: Gateway Cloning
Terms and licenses: Academic/Nonprofit Terms; Industry Terms: Not Available to Industry
How to cite: pENTR-L4R1-tetO2 was a gift from Minoru Ko (Addgene plasmid # 139525 ; http://n2t.net/addgene:139525 ; RRID:Addgene_139525)
