[The description below was written by a language model from this plasmid's Addgene catalogue record and pLannotate feature annotations shown in this document.]
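Description:
pENTR-L4R1-tetO2 is a Gateway entry clone built on the pDONR-P4P1r backbone, designed to supply a tetracycline-regulated promoter as the 5' element in MultiSite Gateway assemblies. It is a small plasmid (about 3.1 kb in the sequenced record) propagated in standard E. coli at high copy from a ColE1/pUC-type origin and selected with kanamycin through the aph(3')-Ia resistance gene. The backbone also carries rrnB T1 and T2 transcription terminators upstream of the recombination cassette, which insulate the insert from read-through transcription in bacteria, plus a T7 promoter and short lacI and lacZα remnants that have no evident functional role.

The payload is a synthetic tetO2 promoter placed between attL4 and attR1 sites. The automated annotation labels the upstream site as an attL1 fragment overlapping an attB4 core, which is consistent with the attL4 site named in the catalogue entry, and the downstream site is annotated as attR1. Between them lie eight evenly spaced short matches to Tet-responsive promoter sequence, corresponding to repeated tet operator elements, followed by a fragment matching the TRE3G-type promoter that probably represents the minimal promoter region. Such an arrangement is transcriptionally silent until a tetracycline-controlled transactivator binds the operators, giving doxycycline-dependent control of a downstream gene in mammalian cells.

The plasmid has no coding insert of its own. It is intended to be combined in an LR recombination reaction with an attL1–attL2 entry clone carrying a gene of interest and an attR4–attR2 destination vector, generating conditional mammalian expression constructs. The record does not specify which transactivator system or destination vectors it was paired with.
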