Features (pLannotate 1.2.2; 19 found; start..end, strand, type, name):
    121..213     +  CDS            lacI (fragment): lac repressor; lacI; The lac repressor binds to the lac operator to inhibit transcription in E. coli. This inhibition can be relieved by adding lactose or isopropyl-β-D-thiogalactopyranoside (IPTG).
    268..295     -  terminator     rrnB T2 terminator: transcription terminator T2 from the E. coli rrnB gene
    427..470     +  terminator     rrnB T1 terminator: Escherichia coli rrnB; transcription terminator T1 from the E. coli rrnB gene
    517..553     -  CDS            lacZα (fragment): LacZα fragment of β-galactosidase; lacZ fragment
    592..677     +  protein_bind   attL1 (fragment): mutant version of attL; recombination site for the Gateway® LR reaction LR Clonase™
    668..688     +  protein_bind   attB4: mutant version of attB; core recombination site for the Gateway® BP reaction BP Clonase™
    722..742     +  promoter       tight TRE promoter (fragment): Tet-responsive promoter PTight, consisting of seven tet operator sequences followed by the minimal CMV promoter
    759..779     +  promoter       tight TRE promoter (fragment): Tet-responsive promoter PTight, consisting of seven tet operator sequences followed by the minimal CMV promoter
    796..816     +  promoter       tight TRE promoter (fragment): Tet-responsive promoter PTight, consisting of seven tet operator sequences followed by the minimal CMV promoter
    833..853     +  promoter       tight TRE promoter (fragment): Tet-responsive promoter PTight, consisting of seven tet operator sequences followed by the minimal CMV promoter
    870..890     +  promoter       tight TRE promoter (fragment): Tet-responsive promoter PTight, consisting of seven tet operator sequences followed by the minimal CMV promoter
    907..927     +  promoter       tight TRE promoter (fragment): Tet-responsive promoter PTight, consisting of seven tet operator sequences followed by the minimal CMV promoter
    944..964     +  promoter       tight TRE promoter (fragment): Tet-responsive promoter PTight, consisting of seven tet operator sequences followed by the minimal CMV promoter
    981..1001    +  promoter       tight TRE promoter (fragment): Tet-responsive promoter PTight, consisting of seven tet operator sequences followed by the minimal CMV promoter
   1009..1054    +  promoter       TRE3GV promoter (fragment): 3rd-generation Tet-responsive promoter that can be activated by binding of Tet-On® 3G, optimized for retroviral and lentiviral vectors
   1133..1256    +  protein_bind   attR1: mutant version of attR; recombination site for the Gateway® LR reaction LR Clonase™
   1329..1347    -  promoter       T7 promoter: promoter for bacteriophage T7 RNA polymerase
   1481..2290    +  CDS            KanR: aminoglycoside phosphotransferase; aph(3')-Ia; confers resistance to kanamycin in bacteria or G418 (Geneticin®) in eukaryotes
   2437..3025    +  rep_origin     ori: high-copy-number ColE1/pMB1/pBR322/pUC origin of replication
>Addgene plasmid #139525 | pENTR-L4R1-tetO2 | addgene full sequence | sequence record 274658 | Addgene NGS Result
CTTTCCTGCGTTATCCCCTGATTCTGTGGATAACCGTATTACCGCCTTTGAGTGAGCTGATACCGCTCGC
CGCAGCCGAACGACCGAGCGCAGCGAGTCAGTGAGCGAGGAAGCGGAAGAGCGCCCAATACGCAAACCGC
CTCTCCCCGCGCGTTGGCCGATTCATTAATGCAGCTGGCACGACAGGTTTCCCGACTGGAAAGCGGGCAG
TGAGCGCAACGCAATTAATACGCGTACCGCTAGCCAGGAAGAGTTTGTAGAAACGCAAAAAGGCCATCCG
TCAGGATGGCCTTCTGCTTAGTTTGATGCCTGGCAGTTTATGGCGGGCGTCCTGCCCGCCACCCTCCGGG
CCGTTGCTTCACAACGTTCAAATCCGCTCCCGGCGGATTTGTCCTACTCAGGAGAGCGTTCACCGACAAA
CAACAGATAAAACGAAAGGCCCAGTCTTCCGACTGAGCCTTTCGTTTTATTTGATGCCTGGCAGTTCCCT
ACTCTCGCGTTAACGCTAGCATGGATGTTTTCCCAGTCACGACGTTGTAAAACGACGGCCAGTCTTAAGC
TCGGGCCCGAGTTAACGCTACCATGGAGCTCCAAATAATGATTTTATTTTGACTGATAGTGACCTGTTCG
TTGCAACAAATTGATAAGCAATGCTTTTTTATAATGCCAACTTTGTATAGAAAAGTTGTTTAAACGTCGA
CGATCCAAGCTGGCCGTACGTCTCCCTATCAGTGATAGAGAAGTCGACACGTCTCGAGCTCCCTATCAGT
GATAGAGAAGGTACGTCTAGAACGTCTCCCTATCAGTGATAGAGAAGTCGACACGTCTCGAGCTCCCTAT
CAGTGATAGAGAAGGTACGTCTAGAACGTCTCCCTATCAGTGATAGAGAAGTCGACACGTCTCGAGCTCC
CTATCAGTGATAGAGAAGGTACGTCTAGAACGTCTCCCTATCAGTGATAGAGAAGTCGACACGTCTCGAG
CTCCCTATCAGTGATAGAGAAGGTACCCCCTATATAAGCAGAGCTCGTTTAGTGAACCGTCAGATCGCCT
GGAGACGCCATCCACGCTGTTTTGACCTCCATAGAAGACACCGGGACCGATCCAGCCTCCGCGGTGGCGG
CCATCGCGATCGCAAGTTTGTACAAAAAAGTTGAACGAGAAACGTAAAATGATATAAATATCAATATATT
AAATTAGATTTTGCATAAAAAACAGACTACATAATACTGTAAAACACAACATATGCAGTCACTATGAACC
AACTACTTAGATGGTATTAGTGACCTGTAGAATTCGAGCTCTAGAGCTGCAGGGCGGCCGCGATATCCCC
TATAGTGAGTCGTATTACATGGTCATAGCTGTTTCCTGGCAGCTCTGGCCCGTGTCTCAAAATCTCTGAT
GTTACATTGCACAAGATAAAAATATATCATCATGAACAATAAAACTGTCTGCTTACATAAACAGTAATAC
AAGGGGTGTTATGAGCCATATTCAACGGGAAACGTCGAGGCCGCGATTAAATTCCAACATGGATGCTGAT
TTATATGGGTATAAATGGGCTCGCGATAATGTCGGGCAATCAGGTGCGACAATCTATCGCTTGTATGGGA
AGCCCGATGCGCCAGAGTTGTTTCTGAAACATGGCAAAGGTAGCGTTGCCAATGATGTTACAGATGAGAT
GGTCAGACTAAACTGGCTGACGGAATTTATGCCTCTTCCGACCATCAAGCATTTTATCCGTACTCCTGAT
GATGCATGGTTACTCACCACTGCGATCCCCGGAAAAACAGCATTCCAGGTATTAGAAGAATATCCTGATT
CAGGTGAAAATATTGTTGATGCGCTGGCAGTGTTCCTGCGCCGGTTGCATTCGATTCCTGTTTGTAATTG
TCCTTTTAACAGCGATCGCGTATTTCGTCTCGCTCAGGCGCAATCACGAATGAATAACGGTTTGGTTGAT
GCGAGTGATTTTGATGACGAGCGTAATGGCTGGCCTGTTGAACAAGTCTGGAAAGAAATGCATAAACTTT
TGCCATTCTCACCGGATTCAGTCGTCACTCATGGTGATTTCTCACTTGATAACCTTATTTTTGACGAGGG
GAAATTAATAGGTTGTATTGATGTTGGACGAGTCGGAATCGCAGACCGATACCAGGATCTTGCCATCCTA
TGGAACTGCCTCGGTGAGTTTTCTCCTTCATTACAGAAACGGCTTTTTCAAAAATATGGTATTGATAATC
CTGATATGAATAAATTGCAGTTTCATTTGATGCTCGATGAGTTTTTCTAATCAGAATTGGTTAATTGGTT
GTAACACTGGCAGAGCATTACGCTGACTTGACGGGACGGCGCAAGCTCATGACCAAAATCCCTTAACGTG
AGTTACGCGTCGTTCCACTGAGCGTCAGACCCCGTAGAAAAGATCAAAGGATCTTCTTGAGATCCTTTTT
TTCTGCGCGTAATCTGCTGCTTGCAAACAAAAAAACCACCGCTACCAGCGGTGGTTTGTTTGCCGGATCA
AGAGCTACCAACTCTTTTTCCGAAGGTAACTGGCTTCAGCAGAGCGCAGATACCAAATACTGTTCTTCTA
GTGTAGCCGTAGTTAGGCCACCACTTCAAGAACTCTGTAGCACCGCCTACATACCTCGCTCTGCTAATCC
TGTTACCAGTGGCTGCTGCCAGTGGCGATAAGTCGTGTCTTACCGGGTTGGACTCAAGACGATAGTTACC
GGATAAGGCGCAGCGGTCGGGCTGAACGGGGGGTTCGTGCACACAGCCCAGCTTGGAGCGAACGACCTAC
ACCGAACTGAGATACCTACAGCGTGAGCTATGAGAAAGCGCCACGCTTCCCGAAGGGAGAAAGGCGGACA
GGTATCCGGTAAGCGGCAGGGTCGGAACAGGAGAGCGCACGAGGGAGCTTCCAGGGGGAAACGCCTGGTA
TCTTTATAGTCCTGTCGGGTTTCGCCACCTCTGACTTGAGCGTCGATTTTTGTGATGCTCGTCAGGGGGG
CGGAGCCTATGGAAAAACGCCAGCAACGCGGCCTTTTTACGGTTCCTGGCCTTTTGCTGGCCTTTTGCTC
ACATGTT
